Addgene plasmid #75560: NEK11 gRNA (BRDN0001144720)
Purpose: 3rd generation lentiviral gRNA plasmid targeting human NEK11
Depositing lab: John Doench & David Root. Depositing organization: Broad Institute. Publication: Optimized sgRNA design to maximize activity and minimize off-target effects of CRISPR-Cas9. Doench JG, Fusi N, Sullender M, Hegde M, Vaimberg EW, Donovan KF, Smith I, Tothova Z, Wilen C, Orchard R, Virgin HW, Listgarten J, Root DE. Nat Biotechnol. 2016 Jan 18. doi: 10.1038/nbt.3437. PubMed 26780180.
Backbone
  Vector backbone: lentiGuide-Puro
  Backbone manufacturer: Zhang Lab (Addgene plasmid # 52963)
  Vector type: Mammalian Expression, Lentiviral, CRISPR
  Selectable markers: Puromycin
Growth in bacteria
  Bacterial resistance: Ampicillin, 100 μg/mL
  Growth temperature: 37°C
  Growth strain: DH5alpha
  Copy number: High Copy
Gene/Insert
  Gene/Insert name: NEK11 (alt names: NEK11; NM_001146003.1)
  gRNA/shRNA sequence: TCAGACAAGAAAGCCAAACG
  Species: H. sapiens (human)
  Entrez Gene: NEK11
  Promoter: hU6
  Cloning method: Unknown
  Sequencing primers: 5′ U6-F; 3′ pS2-R
Terms and licenses: Academic/Nonprofit Terms; Industry Terms: Not Available to Industry
Depositor comments: The gRNA was designed to target the following Genbank reference sequence(s): NM_001146003.1,NM_024800.4,NM_145910.3. Note that this plasmid does NOT contain Cas9. It should be used in conjunction with lentiCas9-Blast (Addgene #52962) or otherwise with cell lines already expressing Cas9. Browse the full kinome gRNA library at http://www.addgene.org/pooled-library/broadgpp-human-kinome/ or visit http://www.broadinstitute.org/rnai/public/ for detailed protocols and information.
How to cite: NEK11 gRNA (BRDN0001144720) was a gift from John Doench & David Root (Addgene plasmid # 75560 ; http://n2t.net/addgene:75560 ; RRID:Addgene_75560)
