[The description below was written by a language model from this plasmid's Addgene catalogue record and the feature table of its GenBank file.]
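Description:
NEK11 gRNA (BRDN0001144720) is an 8.3 kb third-generation lentiviral guide RNA plasmid built on the lentiGuide-Puro backbone and designed to target the human kinase gene NEK11. It is propagated in E. coli through a high-copy ColE1/pUC-type origin with ampicillin selection (beta-lactamase). The backbone also carries an f1 origin, an SV40 origin and poly(A) signal, and residual lac, T7 and T3 promoter elements from the cloning vector. The lentiviral transfer cassette starts with an RSV promoter fused to a truncated HIV-1 5' LTR, which makes genomic RNA transcription Tat-independent. This is followed by the Psi packaging signal, the Rev response element for nuclear export, and a cPPT/CTS that aids nuclear import of the reverse-transcribed genome. The cassette ends in a U3-deleted, self-inactivating 3' LTR.

There are two expression units between the LTRs. A human U6 RNA polymerase III promoter drives the NEK11-specific spacer, which is joined to the Streptococcus pyogenes Cas9 guide RNA scaffold. Downstream, the EF-1-alpha promoter with its intron A expresses puromycin N-acetyltransferase, allowing selection of transduced mammalian cells, and a WPRE enhances transcript expression. According to the depositor, the guide was designed against three NEK11 reference transcripts.

The plasmid does not encode Cas9, so it must be paired with a separate Cas9 vector such as lentiCas9-Blast or used in cells that already express Cas9. It is an individual clone associated with a human kinome gRNA library. It is suited to producing lentivirus for stable guide delivery and CRISPR knockout of NEK11 in human cells.
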