LOCUS       Exported 8323 bp ds-DNA circular SYN 13-MAY-2021
DEFINITION  3rd generation lentiviral gRNA plasmid targeting human NEK11.
ACCESSION   .
VERSION     .
KEYWORDS    NEK11 gRNA (BRDN0001144720)
SOURCE      synthetic DNA construct
  ORGANISM  synthetic DNA construct
REFERENCE   1 (bases 1 to 8323)
  AUTHORS   Doench JG, Fusi N, Sullender M, Hegde M, Vaimberg EW, Donovan KF,
            Smith I, Tothova Z, Wilen C, Orchard R, Virgin HW, Listgarten J,
            Root DE
  TITLE     Optimized sgRNA design to maximize activity and minimize off-target
            effects of CRISPR-Cas9.
  JOURNAL   Nat Biotechnol. 2016 Jan 18. doi: 10.1038/nbt.3437.
  PUBMED    26780180
REFERENCE   2 (bases 1 to 8323)
  AUTHORS   .
  TITLE     Direct Submission
  JOURNAL   Exported May 13, 2021 from SnapGene Server 1.1.58
            http://www.snapgene.com
FEATURES             Location/Qualifiers
     source          1..8323
                     /organism="synthetic DNA construct"
                     /mol_type="other DNA"
     promoter        87..1265
                     /label=EF-1-alpha promoter
                     /note="strong constitutive promoter for human elongation
                     factor EF-1-alpha"
     intron          318..1256
                     /label=EF-1-alpha intron A
                     /note="intron upstream of the start codon of human
                     EF-1-alpha"
     primer_bind     1213..1233
                     /label=EF1a-F
                     /note="Human elongation factor-1a promoter, forward primer"
     CDS             1278..1877
                     /codon_start=1
                     /gene="pac from Streptomyces alboniger"
                     /product="puromycin N-acetyltransferase"
                     /label=PuroR
                     /note="confers resistance to puromycin"
                     /translation="MTEYKPTVRLATRDDVPRAVRTLAAAFADYPATRHTVDPDRHIER
                     VTELQELFLTRVGLDIGKVWVADDGAAVAVWTTPESVEAGAVFAEIGPRMAELSGSRLA
                     AQQQMEGLLAPHRPKEPAWFLATVGVSPDHQGKGLGSAVVLPGVEAAERAGVPAFLETS
                     APRNLPFYERLGFTVTADVEVPEGPRTWCMTRKPGA"
     primer_bind     complement(1278..1297)
                     /label=Puro-R
                     /note="Puromycin resistance gene, reverse primer. Also
                     called puro-variant-R"
     primer_bind     1774..1794
                     /label=Puro-F
                     /note="Puromycin resistance gene, forward primer"
     misc_feature    1893..2481
                     /label=WPRE
                     /note="woodchuck hepatitis virus posttranscriptional
                     regulatory element"
     primer_bind     complement(1946..1966)
                     /label=WPRE-R
                     /note="WPRE, reverse primer"
     CDS             complement(2364..2375)
                     /codon_start=1
                     /product="Factor Xa recognition and cleavage site"
                     /label=Factor Xa site
                     /translation="IEGR"
     LTR             2553..2786
                     /label=3' LTR (Delta-U3)
                     /note="self-inactivating 3' long terminal repeat (LTR) from
                     HIV-1"
     polyA_signal    2864..2985
                     /label=SV40 poly(A) signal
                     /note="SV40 polyadenylation signal"
     primer_bind     complement(2901..2920)
                     /label=SV40pA-R
                     /note="SV40 polyA, reverse primer"
     primer_bind     2955..2974
                     /label=EBV-rev
                     /note="SV40 polyA terminator, reverse primer"
     rep_origin      3025..3160
                     /label=SV40 ori
                     /note="SV40 origin of replication"
     primer_bind     3087..3106
                     /label=SV40pro-F
                     /note="SV40 promoter/origin, forward primer"
     primer_bind     complement(3180..3199)
                     /label=T7
                     /note="T7 promoter, forward primer"
     promoter        complement(3181..3199)
                     /label=T7 promoter
                     /note="promoter for bacteriophage T7 RNA polymerase"
     primer_bind     complement(3209..3226)
                     /label=M13 Forward
                     /note="In lacZ gene. Also called M13-F20 or M13 (-21)
                     Forward"
     primer_bind     complement(3209..3225)
                     /label=M13 fwd
                     /note="common sequencing primer, one of multiple similar
                     variants"
     primer_bind     complement(3218..3240)
                     /label=M13/pUC Forward
                     /note="In lacZ gene"
     rep_origin      3367..3822
                     /direction=RIGHT
                     /label=f1 ori
                     /note="f1 bacteriophage origin of replication; arrow
                     indicates direction of (+) strand synthesis"
     primer_bind     complement(3454..3473)
                     /label=F1ori-R
                     /note="F1 origin, reverse primer"
     primer_bind     3664..3685
                     /label=F1ori-F
                     /note="F1 origin, forward primer"
     promoter        3848..3952
                     /gene="bla"
                     /label=AmpR promoter
     CDS             3953..4813
                     /codon_start=1
                     /gene="bla"
                     /product="beta-lactamase"
                     /label=AmpR
                     /note="confers resistance to ampicillin, carbenicillin, and
                     related antibiotics"
                     /translation="MSIQHFRVALIPFFAAFCLPVFAHPETLVKVKDAEDQLGARVGYI
                     ELDLNSGKILESFRPEERFPMMSTFKVLLCGAVLSRIDAGQEQLGRRIHYSQNDLVEYS
                     PVTEKHLTDGMTVRELCSAAITMSDNTAANLLLTTIGGPKELTAFLHNMGDHVTRLDRW
                     EPELNEAIPNDERDTTMPVAMATTLRKLLTGELLTLASRQQLIDWMEADKVAGPLLRSA
                     LPAGWFIADKSGAGERGSRGIIAALGPDGKPSRIVVIYTTGSQATMDERNRQIAEIGAS
                     LIKHW"
     primer_bind     complement(4171..4190)
                     /label=Amp-R
                     /note="Ampicillin resistance gene, reverse primer"
     rep_origin      4984..5572
                     /direction=RIGHT
                     /label=ori
                     /note="high-copy-number ColE1/pMB1/pBR322/pUC origin of
                     replication"
     primer_bind     5473..5492
                     /label=pBR322ori-F
                     /note="pBR322 origin, forward primer"
     primer_bind     5726..5743
                     /label=L4440
                     /note="L4440 vector, forward primer"
     protein_bind    5860..5881
                     /label=CAP binding site
                     /bound_moiety="E. coli catabolite activator protein"
                     /note="CAP binding activates transcription in the presence
                     of cAMP."
     promoter        5896..5926
                     /label=lac promoter
                     /note="promoter for the E. coli lac operon"
     protein_bind    5934..5950
                     /label=lac operator
                     /bound_moiety="lac repressor encoded by lacI"
                     /note="The lac repressor binds to the lac operator to
                     inhibit transcription in E. coli. This inhibition can be
                     relieved by adding lactose or
                     isopropyl-beta-D-thiogalactopyranoside (IPTG)."
     primer_bind     5939..5961
                     /label=M13/pUC Reverse
                     /note="In lacZ gene"
     primer_bind     5958..5974
                     /label=M13 rev
                     /note="common sequencing primer, one of multiple similar
                     variants"
     primer_bind     5958..5974
                     /label=M13 Reverse
                     /note="In lacZ gene. Also called M13-rev"
     primer_bind     5993..6013
                     /label=T3
                     /note="T3 promoter, forward primer"
     promoter        5995..6013
                     /label=T3 promoter
                     /note="promoter for bacteriophage T3 RNA polymerase"
     promoter        6041..6267
                     /label=RSV promoter
                     /note="Rous sarcoma virus enhancer/promoter"
     LTR             6268..6448
                     /label=5' LTR (truncated)
                     /note="truncated 5' long terminal repeat (LTR) from HIV-1"
     misc_feature    6495..6620
                     /label=HIV-1 Psi
                     /note="packaging signal of human immunodeficiency virus
                     type 1"
     misc_feature    7113..7346
                     /label=RRE
                     /note="The Rev response element (RRE) of HIV-1 allows for
                     Rev-dependent mRNA export from the nucleus to the
                     cytoplasm."
     CDS             7531..7575
                     /codon_start=1
                     /product="antigenic peptide corresponding to amino acids
                     655 to 669 of the HIV envelope protein gp41 (Lutje Hulsik
                     et al., 2013)"
                     /label=gp41 peptide
                     /note="recognized by the 2H10 single-chain llama nanobody"
                     /translation="KNEQELLELDKWASL"
     promoter        7753..7993
                     /label=U6 promoter
                     /note="RNA polymerase III promoter for human U6 snRNA"
     primer_bind     7753..7773
                     /label=hU6-F
                     /note="Human U6 promoter, forward primer"
     primer_bind     7924..7943
                     /label=LKO.1 5'
                     /note="Human U6 promoter, forward primer"
     misc_RNA        8023..8098
                     /label=gRNA scaffold
                     /note="guide RNA scaffold for the Streptococcus pyogenes
                     CRISPR/Cas9 system"
     misc_feature    8154..8271
                     /label=cPPT/CTS
                     /note="central polypurine tract and central termination
                     sequence of HIV-1"
ORIGIN
        1 cccgggtgca aagatggata aagttttaaa cagagaggaa tctttgcagc taatggacct
       61 tctaggtctt gaaaggagtg ggaattggct ccggtgcccg tcagtgggca gagcgcacat
      121 cgcccacagt ccccgagaag ttggggggag gggtcggcaa ttgatccggt gcctagagaa
      181 ggtggcgcgg ggtaaactgg gaaagtgatg tcgtgtactg gctccgcctt tttcccgagg
      241 gtgggggaga accgtatata agtgcagtag tcgccgtgaa cgttcttttt cgcaacgggt
      301 ttgccgccag aacacaggta agtgccgtgt gtggttcccg cgggcctggc ctctttacgg
      361 gttatggccc ttgcgtgcct tgaattactt ccacctggct gcagtacgtg attcttgatc
      421 ccgagcttcg ggttggaagt gggtgggaga gttcgaggcc ttgcgcttaa ggagcccctt
      481 cgcctcgtgc ttgagttgag gcctggcctg ggcgctgggg ccgccgcgtg cgaatctggt
      541 ggcaccttcg cgcctgtctc gctgctttcg ataagtctct agccatttaa aatttttgat
      601 gacctgctgc gacgcttttt ttctggcaag atagtcttgt aaatgcgggc caagatctgc
      661 acactggtat ttcggttttt ggggccgcgg gcggcgacgg ggcccgtgcg tcccagcgca
      721 catgttcggc gaggcggggc ctgcgagcgc ggccaccgag aatcggacgg gggtagtctc
      781 aagctggccg gcctgctctg gtgcctggcc tcgcgccgcc gtgtatcgcc ccgccctggg
      841 cggcaaggct ggcccggtcg gcaccagttg cgtgagcgga aagatggccg cttcccggcc
      901 ctgctgcagg gagctcaaaa tggaggacgc ggcgctcggg agagcgggcg ggtgagtcac
      961 ccacacaaag gaaaagggcc tttccgtcct cagccgtcgc ttcatgtgac tccacggagt
     1021 accgggcgcc gtccaggcac ctcgattagt tctcgagctt ttggagtacg tcgtctttag
     1081 gttgggggga ggggttttat gcgatggagt ttccccacac tgagtgggtg gagactgaag
     1141 ttaggccagc ttggcacttg atgtaattct ccttggaatt tgcccttttt gagtttggat
     1201 cttggttcat tctcaagcct cagacagtgg ttcaaagttt ttttcttcca tttcaggtgt
     1261 cgtgacgtac ggccaccatg accgagtaca agcccacggt gcgcctcgcc acccgcgacg
     1321 acgtccccag ggccgtacgc accctcgccg ccgcgttcgc cgactacccc gccacgcgcc
     1381 acaccgtcga tccggaccgc cacatcgagc gggtcaccga gctgcaagaa ctcttcctca
     1441 cgcgcgtcgg gctcgacatc ggcaaggtgt gggtcgcgga cgacggcgcc gccgtggcgg
     1501 tctggaccac gccggagagc gtcgaagcgg gggcggtgtt cgccgagatc ggcccgcgca
     1561 tggccgagtt gagcggttcc cggctggccg cgcagcaaca gatggaaggc ctcctggcgc
     1621 cgcaccggcc caaggagccc gcgtggttcc tggccaccgt cggagtctcg cccgaccacc
     1681 agggcaaggg tctgggcagc gccgtcgtgc tccccggagt ggaggcggcc gagcgcgccg
     1741 gggtgcccgc cttcctggag acctccgcgc cccgcaacct ccccttctac gagcggctcg
     1801 gcttcaccgt caccgccgac gtcgaggtgc ccgaaggacc gcgcacctgg tgcatgaccc
     1861 gcaagcccgg tgcctgaacg cgttaagtcg acaatcaacc tctggattac aaaatttgtg
     1921 aaagattgac tggtattctt aactatgttg ctccttttac gctatgtgga tacgctgctt
     1981 taatgccttt gtatcatgct attgcttccc gtatggcttt cattttctcc tccttgtata
     2041 aatcctggtt gctgtctctt tatgaggagt tgtggcccgt tgtcaggcaa cgtggcgtgg
     2101 tgtgcactgt gtttgctgac gcaaccccca ctggttgggg cattgccacc acctgtcagc
     2161 tcctttccgg gactttcgct ttccccctcc ctattgccac ggcggaactc atcgccgcct
     2221 gccttgcccg ctgctggaca ggggctcggc tgttgggcac tgacaattcc gtggtgttgt
     2281 cggggaaatc atcgtccttt ccttggctgc tcgcctgtgt tgccacctgg attctgcgcg
     2341 ggacgtcctt ctgctacgtc ccttcggccc tcaatccagc ggaccttcct tcccgcggcc
     2401 tgctgccggc tctgcggcct cttccgcgtc ttcgccttcg ccctcagacg agtcggatct
     2461 ccctttgggc cgcctccccg cgtcgacttt aagaccaatg acttacaagg cagctgtaga
     2521 tcttagccac tttttaaaag aaaagggggg actggaaggg ctaattcact cccaacgaag
     2581 acaagatctg ctttttgctt gtactgggtc tctctggtta gaccagatct gagcctggga
     2641 gctctctggc taactaggga acccactgct taagcctcaa taaagcttgc cttgagtgct
     2701 tcaagtagtg tgtgcccgtc tgttgtgtga ctctggtaac tagagatccc tcagaccctt
     2761 ttagtcagtg tggaaaatct ctagcagtac gtatagtagt tcatgtcatc ttattattca
     2821 gtatttataa cttgcaaaga aatgaatatc agagagtgag aggaacttgt ttattgcagc
     2881 ttataatggt tacaaataaa gcaatagcat cacaaatttc acaaataaag catttttttc
     2941 actgcattct agttgtggtt tgtccaaact catcaatgta tcttatcatg tctggctcta
     3001 gctatcccgc ccctaactcc gcccatcccg cccctaactc cgcccagttc cgcccattct
     3061 ccgccccatg gctgactaat tttttttatt tatgcagagg ccgaggccgc ctcggcctct
     3121 gagctattcc agaagtagtg aggaggcttt tttggaggcc tagggacgta cccaattcgc
     3181 cctatagtga gtcgtattac gcgcgctcac tggccgtcgt tttacaacgt cgtgactggg
     3241 aaaaccctgg cgttacccaa cttaatcgcc ttgcagcaca tccccctttc gccagctggc
     3301 gtaatagcga agaggcccgc accgatcgcc cttcccaaca gttgcgcagc ctgaatggcg
     3361 aatgggnnnn nnnnnnnnnn nnnnnnnnnn nnnnnnnnnn nnnnnnnnnn nnnnnnnnnn
     3421 nnnnnnnnnn nnnnnnnnnn nnnnnnnnnn nnnnnnnnnn nnnnnnnnnn nnnnnnnnnn
     3481 nnnnnnnnnn cnnnnnnnnn nnnnnnnnnn nnnnnnnnnn nnnnnnnnnn nnnnnnnnnn
     3541 nnnnnnnnnn nnnnnnnnnn nnnnnnnnnn nnnnnnnnnn nnannnnnnn nnnnnnnnnn
     3601 nnnnnnnnnn nnnnnnnnnn nnnnnnnnnn nncctttgac gttggagtcc acgttcttta
     3661 atagtggact cttgttccaa actggaacaa cactcaaccc tatctcggtc tattcttttg
     3721 atttataagg gattttgccg atttcggcct attggttaaa aaatgagctg atttaacaaa
     3781 aatttaacgc gaattttaac aaaatattaa cgcttacaat ttaggtggca cttttcgggg
     3841 aaatgtgcgc ggaaccccta tttgtttatt tttctaaata cattcaaata tgtatccgct
     3901 catgagacaa taaccctgat aaatgcttca ataatattga aaaaggaaga gtatgagtat
     3961 tcaacatttc cgtgtcgccc ttattccctt ttttgcggca ttttgccttc ctgtttttgc
     4021 tcacccagaa acgctggtga aagtaaaaga tgctgaagat cagttgggtg cacgagtggg
     4081 ttacatcgaa ctggatctca acagcggtaa gatccttgag agttttcgcc ccgaagaacg
     4141 ttttccaatg atgagcactt ttaaagttct gctatgtggc gcggtattat cccgtattga
     4201 cgccgggcaa gagcaactcg gtcgccgcat acactattct cagaatgact tggttgagta
     4261 ctcaccagtc acagaaaagc atcttacgga tggcatgaca gtaagagaat tatgcagtgc
     4321 tgccataacc atgagtgata acactgcggc caacttactt ctgacaacga tcggaggacc
     4381 gaaggagcta accgcttttt tgcacaacat gggggatcat gtaactcgcc ttgatcgttg
     4441 ggaaccggag ctgaatgaag ccataccaaa cgacgagcgt gacaccacga tgcctgtagc
     4501 aatggcaaca acgttgcgca aactattaac tggcgaacta cttactctag cttcccggca
     4561 acaattaata gactggatgg aggcggataa agttgcagga ccacttctgc gctcggccct
     4621 tccggctggc tggtttattg ctgataaatc tggagccggt gagcgtgggt ctcgcggtat
     4681 cattgcagca ctggggccag atggtaagcc ctcccgtatc gtagttatct acacgacggg
     4741 gagtcaggca actatggatg aacgaaatag acagatcgct gagataggtg cctcactgat
     4801 taagcattgg taactgtcag accaagttta ctcatatata ctttagattg atttaaaact
     4861 tcatttttaa tttaaaagga tctaggtgaa gatccttttt gataatctca tgaccaaaat
     4921 cccttaacgt gagttttcgt tccactgagc gtcagacccc gtagaaaaga tcaaaggatc
     4981 ttcttgagat cctttttttc tgcgcgtaat ctgctgcttg caaacaaaaa aaccaccgct
     5041 accagcggtg gtttgtttgc cggatcaaga gctaccaact ctttttccga aggtaactgg
     5101 cttcagcaga gcgcagatac caaatactgt tcttctagtg tagccgtagt taggccacca
     5161 cttcaagaac tctgtagcac cgcctacata cctcgctctg ctaatcctgt taccagtggc
     5221 tgctgccagt ggcgataagt cgtgtcttac cgggttggac tcaagacgat agttaccgga
     5281 taaggcgcag cggtcgggct gaacgggggg ttcgtgcaca cagcccagct tggagcgaac
     5341 gacctacacc gaactgagat acctacagcg tgagctatga gaaagcgcca cgcttcccga
     5401 agggagaaag gcggacaggt atccggtaag cggcagggtc ggaacaggag agcgcacgag
     5461 ggagcttcca gggggaaacg cctggtatct ttatagtcct gtcgggtttc gccacctctg
     5521 acttgagcgt cgatttttgt gatgctcgtc aggggggcgg agcctatgga aaaacgccag
     5581 caacgcggcc tttttacggt tcctggcctt ttgctggcct tttgctcaca tgttctttcc
     5641 tgcgttatcc cctgattctg tggataaccg tattaccgcc tttgagtgag ctgataccgc
     5701 tcgccgcagc cgaacgaccg agcgcagcga gtcagtgagc gaggaagcgg aagagcgccc
     5761 aatacgcaaa ccgcctctcc ccgcgcgttg gccgattcat taatgcagct ggcacgacag
     5821 gtttcccgac tggaaagcgg gcagtgagcg caacgcaatt aatgtgagtt agctcactca
     5881 ttaggcaccc caggctttac actttatgct tccggctcgt atgttgtgtg gaattgtgag
     5941 cggataacaa tttcacacag gaaacagcta tgaccatgat tacgccaagc gcgcaattaa
     6001 ccctcactaa agggaacaaa agctggagct gcaagcttaa tgtagtctta tgcaatactc
     6061 ttgtagtctt gcaacatggt aacgatgagt tagcaacatg ccttacaagg agagaaaaag
     6121 caccgtgcat gccgattggt ggaagtaagg tggtacgatc gtgccttatt aggaaggcaa
     6181 cagacgggtc tgacatggat tggacgaacc actgaattgc cgcattgcag agatattgta
     6241 tttaagtgcc tagctcgata cataaacggg tctctctggt tagaccagat ctgagcctgg
     6301 gagctctctg gctaactagg gaacccactg cttaagcctc aataaagctt gccttgagtg
     6361 cttcaagtag tgtgtgcccg tctgttgtgt gactctggta actagagatc cctcagaccc
     6421 ttttagtcag tgtggaaaat ctctagcagt ggcgcccgaa cagggacttg aaagcgaaag
     6481 ggaaaccaga ggagctctct cgacgcagga ctcggcttgc tgaagcgcgc acggcaagag
     6541 gcgaggggcg gcgactggtg agtacgccaa aaattttgac tagcggaggc tagaaggaga
     6601 gagatgggtg cgagagcgtc agtattaagc gggggagaat tagatcgcga tgggaaaaaa
     6661 ttcggttaag gccaggggga aagaaaaaat ataaattaaa acatatagta tgggcaagca
     6721 gggagctaga acgattcgca gttaatcctg gcctgttaga aacatcagaa ggctgtagac
     6781 aaatactggg acagctacaa ccatcccttc agacaggatc agaagaactt agatcattat
     6841 ataatacagt agcaaccctc tattgtgtgc atcaaaggat agagataaaa gacaccaagg
     6901 aagctttaga caagatagag gaagagcaaa acaaaagtaa gaccaccgca cagcaagcgg
     6961 ccgctgatct tcagacctgg aggaggagat atgagggaca attggagaag tgaattatat
     7021 aaatataaag tagtaaaaat tgaaccatta ggagtagcac ccaccaaggc aaagagaaga
     7081 gtggtgcaga gagaaaaaag agcagtggga ataggagctt tgttccttgg gttcttggga
     7141 gcagcaggaa gcactatggg cgcagcgtca atgacgctga cggtacaggc cagacaatta
     7201 ttgtctggta tagtgcagca gcagaacaat ttgctgaggg ctattgaggc gcaacagcat
     7261 ctgttgcaac tcacagtctg gggcatcaag cagctccagg caagaatcct ggctgtggaa
     7321 agatacctaa aggatcaaca gctcctgggg atttggggtt gctctggaaa actcatttgc
     7381 accactgctg tgccttggaa tgctagttgg agtaataaat ctctggaaca gatttggaat
     7441 cacacgacct ggatggagtg ggacagagaa attaacaatt acacaagctt aatacactcc
     7501 ttaattgaag aatcgcaaaa ccagcaagaa aagaatgaac aagaattatt ggaattagat
     7561 aaatgggcaa gtttgtggaa ttggtttaac ataacaaatt ggctgtggta tataaaatta
     7621 ttcataatga tagtaggagg cttggtaggt ttaagaatag tttttgctgt actttctata
     7681 gtgaatagag ttaggcaggg atattcacca ttatcgtttc agacccacct cccaaccccg
     7741 aggggaccca gagagggcct atttcccatg attccttcat atttgcatat acgatacaag
     7801 gctgttagag agataattag aattaatttg actgtaaaca caaagatatt agtacaaaat
     7861 acgtgacgta gaaagtaata atttcttggg tagtttgcag ttttaaaatt atgttttaaa
     7921 atggactatc atatgcttac cgtaacttga aagtatttcg atttcttggc tttatatatc
     7981 ttgtggaaag gacgaaacac cgtcagacaa gaaagccaaa cggttttaga gctagaaata
     8041 gcaagttaaa ataaggctag tccgttatca acttgaaaaa gtggcaccga gtcggtgctt
     8101 ttttaagctt ggcgtaacta gatcttgaga caaatggcag tattcatcca caattttaaa
     8161 agaaaagggg ggattggggg gtacagtgca ggggaaagaa tagtagacat aatagcaaca
     8221 gacatacaaa ctaaagaatt acaaaaacaa attacaaaaa ttcaaaattt tcgggtttat
     8281 tacagggaca gcagagatcc actttggcgc cggctcgagg ggg
//
