>Addgene plasmid #75560 | NEK11 gRNA (BRDN0001144720) | depositor partial sequence | sequence record 143020 | Target Sequence
TCAGACAAGAAAGCCAAACG
