>Addgene plasmid #75560 | NEK11 gRNA (BRDN0001144720) | addgene partial sequence | sequence record 184119 | hU6-F
AGAAAGTAATAATTTCTTGGGTAGTTTGCAGTTTTAAAATTATGTTTTAAAATGGACTATCATATGCTTA
CCGTAACTTGAAAGTATTTCGATTTCTTGGCTTTATATATCTTGTGGAAAGGACGAAACACCGTCAGACA
AGAAAGCCAAACGGTTTTAGAGCTAGAAATAGCAAGTTAAAATAAGGCTAGTCCGTTATCAACTTGAAAA
AGTGGCACCGAGTCGGTGCTTTTTTAAGCTTGGCGTAACTAGATCTTGAGACAAATGGCAGTATTCATCC
ACAATTTTAAAAGAAAAGGGGGGATTGGGGGGTACAGTGCAGGGGAAAGAATAGTAGACATAATAGCAAC
AGACATACAAACTAAAGAATTACAAAAACAAATTACAAAAATTCAAAATTTTCGGGTTTATTACAGGGAC
AGCAGAGATCCACTTTGGCGCCGGCTCGAGGGGGCCCGGGTGCAAAGATGGATAAAGTTTTAAACAGAGA
GGAATCTTTGCAGCTAATGGACCTTCTAGGTCTTGAAAGGAGTGGGAATTGGCTCCGGTGCCCGTCAGTG
GGCAGAGCGC
